>Addgene plasmid #206338 | pET15-VraS - S329L | addgene full sequence | sequence record 406168 | Addgene NGS Result
TAATACGACTCACTATAGGGGAATTGTGAGCGGATAACAATTCCCCTCTAGAAATAATTTTGTTTAACTT
TAAGAAGGAGATATACCATGGGCGAGCTCAGCAGCCATCATCATCATCATCACAGCAGCGGCCATATGGA
GGATCTGTACTTTCAGAGCTGCATGGAGGGTGAAACCGTGGGCATCAACGACCAGAACATCGAGATTTAC
AGCGAAACCCTGGATCTGTATCACACCCTGGTTCCGCTGAACCAGGAGCTGCACAAGCTGCGTCTGAAAA
CCCAAAACCTGACCAACGAAAACTACAACATCAACGACGTGAAGGTTAAGAAAATCATTGAGGATGAACG
TCAACGTCTGGCGCGTGAGCTGCACGACAGCGTGAGCCAGCAACTGTTCGCGGCGAGCATGATGCTGAGC
GCGATTAAGGAGACCAAACTGGAACCGCCGCTGGACCAGCAAATCCCGATTCTGGAGAAAATGGTTCAGG
ATAGCCAACTGGAAATGCGTGCGCTGCTGCTGCACCTGCGTCCGCTGGGTCTGAAGGATAAAAGCCTGGG
CGAGGGCATCAAGGACCTGGTGATTGATCTGCAGAAGAAAGTTCCGATGAAAGTGGTTCACGAAATCCAA
GACTTCAAGGTGCCGAAAGGCATTGAGGATCACCTGTTTCGTATCACCCAGGAAGCGATTAGCAACACCC
TGCGTCACAGCAACGGTACCAAGGTGACCGTTGAACTGTTCAACAAAGACGATTACCTGCTGCTGCGTAT
CCAGGACAACGGCAAGGGCTTTAACGTTGATGAGAAACTGGAACAAAGCTATGGTCTGAAGAACATGCGT
GAGCGTGCGCTGGAAATCGGCGCGACCTTTCACATTGTGAGCCTGCCGGACTTAGGTACCCGTATTGAGG
TTAAGGCGCCGCTGAACAAAGAAGATAGCTATGACGATTAACCCGGGTCGACTCGAGGATCCGGCTGCTA
ACAAAGCCCGAAAGGAAGCTGAGTTGGCTGCTGCCACCGCTGAGCAATAACTAGCATAACCCCTTGGGGC
CTCTAAACGGGTCTTGAGGGGTTTTTTGCTGAAAGGAGGAACTATATCCGGATTGGCGAATGGG
[124 nt withheld, positions 1115-1238]
C
[91 nt withheld, positions 1240-1330]
A
[49 nt withheld, positions 1332-1380]
CCTTTGACGTTGGAGTCCACGTTCTTT
[37 nt withheld, positions 1408-1444]
ACCCTATCTCGGTCTATTCTTTTGATTTATAAGGGATTTTGCCGATTTCGGCCTATTGGTTAAAAAATGA
GCTGATTTAACAAAAATTTAACGCGAATTTTAACAAAATATTAACGCTTACAATTTAGGTGGCACTTTTC
GGGGAAATGTGCGCGGAACCCCTATTTGTTTATTTTTCTAAATACATTCAAATATGTATCCGCTCATGAG
ACAATAACCCTGATAAATGCTTCAATAATATTGAAAAAGGAAGAGTATGAGTATTCAACATTTCCGTGTC
GCCCTTATTCCCTTTTTTGCGGCATTTTGCCTTCCTGTTTTTGCTCACCCAGAAACGCTGGTGAAAGTAA
AAGATGCTGAAGATCAGTTGGGTGCACGAGTGGGTTACATCGAACTGGATCTCAACAGCGGTAAGATCCT
TGAGAGTTTTCGCCCCGAAGAACGTTTTCCAATGATGAGCACTTTTAAAGTTCTGCTATGTGGCGCGGTA
TTATCCCGTATTGACGCCGGGCAAGAGCAACTCGGTCGCCGCATACACTATTCTCAGAATGACTTGGTTG
AGTACTCACCAGTCACAGAAAAGCATCTTACGGATGGCATGACAGTAAGAGAATTATGCAGTGCTGCCAT
AACCATGAGTGATAACACTGCGGCCAACTTACTTCTGACAACGATCGGAGGACCGAAGGAGCTAACCGCT
TTTTTGCACAACATGGGGGATCATGTAACTCGCCTTGATCGTTGGGAACCGGAGCTGAATGAAGCCATAC
CAAACGACGAGCGTGACACCACGATGCCTGCAGCAATGGCAACAACGTTGCGCAAACTATTAACTGGCGA
ACTACTTACTCTAGCTTCCCGGCAACAATTAATAGACTGGATGGAGGCGGATAAAGTTGCAGGACCACTT
CTGCGCTCGGCCCTTCCGGCTGGCTGGTTTATTGCTGATAAATCTGGAGCCGGTGAGCGTGGGTCTCGCG
GTATCATTGCAGCACTGGGGCCAGATGGTAAGCCCTCCCGTATCGTAGTTATCTACACGACGGGGAGTCA
GGCAACTATGGATGAACGAAATAGACAGATCGCTGAGATAGGTGCCTCACTGATTAAGCATTGGTAACTG
TCAGACCAAGTTTACTCATATATACTTTAGATTGATTTAAAACTTCATTTTTAATTTAAAAGGATCTAGG
TGAAGATCCTTTTTGATAATCTCATGACCAAAATCCCTTAACGTGAGTTTTCGTTCCACTGAGCGTCAGA
CCCCGTAGAAAAGATCAAAGGATCTTCTTGAGATCCTTTTTTTCTGCGCGTAATCTGCTGCTTGCAAACA
AAAAAACCACCGCTACCAGCGGTGGTTTGTTTGCCGGATCAAGAGCTACCAACTCTTTTTCCGAAGGTAA
CTGGCTTCAGCAGAGCGCAGATACCAAATACTGTCCTTCTAGTGTAGCCGTAGTTAGGCCACCACTTCAA
GAACTCTGTAGCACCGCCTACATACCTCGCTCTGCTAATCCTGTTACCAGTGGCTGCTGCCAGTGGCGAT
AAGTCGTGTCTTACCGGGTTGGACTCAAGACGATAGTTACCGGATAAGGCGCAGCGGTCGGGCTGAACGG
GGGGTTCGTGCACACAGCCCAGCTTGGAGCGAACGACCTACACCGAACTGAGATACCTACAGCGTGAGCT
ATGAGAAAGCGCCACGCTTCCCGAAGGGAGAAAGGCGGACAGGTATCCGGTAAGCGGCAGGGTCGGAACA
GGAGAGCGCACGAGGGAGCTTCCAGGGGGAAACGCCTGGTATCTTTATAGTCCTGTCGGGTTTCGCCACC
TCTGACTTGAGCGTCGATTTTTGTGATGCTCGTCAGGGGGGCGGAGCCTATGGAAAAACGCCAGCAACGC
GGCCTTTTTACGGTTCCTGGCCTTTTGCTGGCCTTTTGCTCACATGTTCTTTCCTGCGTTATCCCCTGAT
TCTGTGGATAACCGTATTACCGCCTTTGAGTGAGCTGATACCGCTCGCCGCAGCCGAACGACCGAGCGCA
GCGAGTCAGTGAGCGAGGAAGCGGAAGAGCGCCTGATGCGGTATTTTCTCCTTACGCATCTGTGCGGTAT
TTCACACCGCAATGGTGCACTCTCAGTACAATCTGCTCTGATGCCGCATAGTTAAGCCAGTATACACTCC
GCTATCGCTACGTGACTGGGTCATGGCTGCGCCCCGACACCCGCCAACACCCGCTGACGCGCCCTGACGG
GCTTGTCTGCTCCCGGCATCCGCTTACAGACAAGCTGTGACCGTCTCCGGGAGCTGCATGTGTCAGAGGT
TTTCACCGTCATCACCGAAACGCGCGAGGCAGCTGCGGTAAAGCTCATCAGCGTGGTCGTGAAGCGATTC
ACAGATGTCTGCCTGTTCATCCGCGTCCAGCTCGTTGAGTTTCTCCAGAAGCGTTAATGTCTGGCTTCTG
ATAAAGCGGGCCATGTTAAGGGCGGTTTTTTCCTGTTTGGTCACTGATGCCTCCGTGTAAGGGGGATTTC
TGTTCATGGGGGTAATGATACCGATGAAACGAGAGAGGATGCTCACGATACGGGTTACTGATGATGAACA
TGCCCGGTTACTGGAACGTTGTGAGGGTAAACAACTGGCGGTATGGATGCGGCGGGACCAGAGAAAAATC
ACTCAGGGTCAATGCCAGCGCTTCGTTAATACAGATGTAGGTGTTCCACAGGGTAGCCAGCAGCATCCTG
CGATGCAGATCCGGAACATAATGGTGCAGGGCGCTGACTTCCGCGTTTCCAGACTTTACGAAACACGGAA
ACCGAAGACCATTCATGTTGTTGCTCAGGTCGCAGACGTTTTGCAGCAGCAGTCGCTTCACGTTCGCTCG
CGTATCGGTGATTCATTCTGCTAACCAGTAAGGCAACCCCGCCAGCCTAGCCGGGTCCTCAACGACAGGA
GCACGATCATGCGCACCCGTGGGGCCGCCATGCCGGCGATAATGGCCTGCTTCTCGCCGAAACGTTTGGT
GGCGGGACCAGTGACGAAGGCTTGAGCGAGGGCGTGCAAGATTCCGAATACCGCAAGCGACAGGCCGATC
ATCGTCGCGCTCCAGCGAAAGCGGTCCTCGCCGAAAATGACCCAGAGCGCTGCCGGCACCTGTCCTACGA
GTTGCATGATAAAGAAGACAGTCATAAGTGCGGCGACGATAGTCATGCCCCGCGCCCACCGGAAGGAGCT
GACTGGGTTGAAGGCTCTCAAGGGCATCGGTCGAGATCCCGGTGCCTAATGAGTGAGCTAACTTACATTA
ATTGCGTTGCGCTCACTGCCCGCTTTCCAGTCGGGAAACCTGTCGTGCCAGCTGCATTAATGAATCGGCC
AACGCGCGGGGAGAGGCGGTTTGCGTATTGGGCGCCAGGGTGGTTTTTCTTTTCACCAGTGAGACGGGCA
ACAGCTGATTGTCCTTCACCGCCTGGCCCTGAGAGAGTTGCAGCAAGCGGTCCACGCTGGTTTGCCCCAG
CAGGCGAAAATCCTGTTTGATGGTGGTTAACGGCGGGATATAACATGAGCTGTCTTCGGTATCGTCGTAT
CCCACTACCGAGATATCCGCACCAACGCGCAGCCCGGACTCGGTAATGGCGCGCATTGCGCCCAGCGCCA
TCTGATCGTTGGCAACCAGCATCGTAGTGGGAACGATGCCCTCATTCAGCATTTGCATGGTTTGTTGAAA
ACCGGACATGGCACTCCAGTCGCCTTCCCGTTCCGCTATCGGCTGAATTTGATTGCGAGTGAGATATTTA
TGCCAGCCAGCCAGACGCAGACGCGCCGAGACAGAACTTAATGGGCCCGCTAACAGCGCGATTTGCTGGT
GACCCAATGCGACCAGATGCTCCACGCCCAGTCGCGTACCGTCTTCATGGGAGAAAATAATACTGTTGAT
GGGTGTCTGGTCAGAGACATCAAGAAATAACGCCGGAACATTAGTGCAGGCAGCTTCCACAGCAATGGCA
TCCTGGTCATCCAGCGGATAGTTAATGATCAGCCCACTGACGCGTTGCGCGAGAAGATTGTGCACCGCCG
CTTTACAGGCTTCGACGCCGCTTCGTTCTACCATCGACACCACCACGCTGGCACCCAGTTGATCGGCGCG
AGATTTAATCGCCGCGACAATTTGCGACGGCGCGTGCAGGGCCAGACTGGAGGTGGCAACGCCAATCAGC
AACGACTGTTTGCCCGCCAGTTGTTGTGCCACGCGGTTGGGAATGTAATTCAGCTCCGCCATCGCCGCTT
CCACTTTTTCCCGCGTTTTCGCAGAAACGTGGCTGGCCTGGTTCACCACGCGGGAAACGGTCTGATAAGA
GACACCGGCATACTCTGCGACATCGTATAACGTTACTGGTTTCACATTCACCACCCTGAATTGACTCTCT
TCCGGGCGCTATCATGCCATACCGCGAAAGGTTTTGCGCCATTCGATGGTGTCCGGGATCTCGACGCTCT
CCCTTATGCGACTCCTGCATTAGGAAGCAGCCCAGTAGTAGGTTGAGGCCGTTGAGCACCGCCGCCGCAA
GGAATGGTGCATGCAAGGAGATGGCGCCCAACAGTCCCCCGGCCACGGGGCCTGCCACCATACCCACGCC
GAAACAAGCGCTCATGAGCCCGAAGTGGCGAGCCCGATCTTCCCCATCGGTGATGTCGGCGATATAGGCG
CCAGCAACCGCACCTGTGGCGCCGGTGATGCCGGCCACGATGCGTCCGGCGTAGAGGATCGAGATCTCGA
TCCCGCGAAAT
Features (pLannotate 1.2.2; 20 found; start..end, strand, type, name):
      1..19      +  promoter       T7 promoter: promoter for bacteriophage T7 RNA polymerase
     20..44      +  protein_bind   lac operator: The lac repressor binds to the lac operator to inhibit transcription in E. coli. This inhibition can be relieved by adding lactose or isopropyl-β-D-thiogalactopyranoside (IPTG). lac repressor encoded by lacI
     59..81      +  RBS            RBS: efficient ribosome binding site from bacteriophage T7 gene 10 (Olins and Rangwala, 1989)
    106..122     +  CDS            capTEV™ (fragment): composite tag for in vivo biotinylation, TEV protease cleavage, and 6xHis tagging
    139..159     +  CDS            TEV site: tobacco etch virus (TEV) protease recognition and cleavage site
    163..948     +  CDS            vraS (fragment): VRAS_STAAM - Experimental evidence at protein level: Swiss-Prot protein existence level 1. Member of the two-component regulatory system PprA/PprB involved in biofilm formation by controlling the expression of many related genes including type IVb pili major subunit flp pilin, adhesin bapA or cupE fimbriae. Modulates also quorum-sensing signal production acting on both negative and positive modulators. Functions as a heme sensor histidine kinase which is autophosphorylated at a histidine residue and transfers its phosphate group to PprB. From Staphylococcus aureus (strain Mu50 / ATCC 700699).
    974..1023    +  CDS            SET1 (fragment): solubility-enhancement tag derived from T7 phage gene 10B
   1031..1078    +  terminator     T7 terminator: transcription terminator for bacteriophage T7 RNA polymerase
   1115..1543    +  rep_origin     f1 ori (sequence partly withheld): f1 bacteriophage origin of replication; arrow indicates direction of (+) strand synthesis
   1596..1700    +  promoter       AmpR promoter: bla
   1701..2561    +  CDS            AmpR: β-lactamase; bla; confers resistance to ampicillin, carbenicillin, and related antibiotics
   2732..3320    +  rep_origin     ori: high-copy-number ColE1/pMB1/pBR322/pUC origin of replication
   3506..3645    -  misc_feature   bom: basis of mobility region from pBR322
   3747..3938    -  CDS            rop: Rop protein, which maintains plasmids at low copy number; rop
   3955..4335    +  CDS            YPB1_ECOLX: Protein predicted: Swiss-Prot protein existence level 4. From Escherichia coli.
   4407..4698    -  CDS            TcR (fragment): tetracycline efflux protein; tet; confers resistance to tetracycline
   4713..4734    -  protein_bind   CAP binding site: CAP binding activates transcription in the presence of cAMP. E. coli catabolite activator protein
   4747..5829    -  CDS            lacI: lac repressor; lacI; The lac repressor binds to the lac operator to inhibit transcription in E. coli. This inhibition can be relieved by adding lactose or isopropyl-β-D-thiogalactopyranoside (IPTG).
   5830..5907    -  promoter       lacI promoter: lacI
   5915..6194    -  CDS            TcR (fragment): tetracycline efflux protein; tet; confers resistance to tetracycline
