[The description below was written by a language model from this plasmid's Addgene catalogue record and pLannotate feature annotations shown in this document.]
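Description:
pET15-VraS - S329L is a bacterial expression plasmid built on the pET15b backbone for producing the S329L mutant of VraS, a sensor histidine kinase from Staphylococcus aureus, in E. coli. It carries a ColE1/pMB1-type origin with the adjacent bom and rop elements, an f1 phage origin, and a β-lactamase gene conferring ampicillin resistance. Two annotated tetracycline-resistance fragments are nonfunctional backbone remnants. The catalogue lists the plasmid as high copy, although rop normally moderates copy number in pBR322-derived vectors.

Expression is driven by a T7 promoter followed by a lac operator and the T7 gene 10 ribosome binding site, with a T7 terminator downstream. The plasmid also encodes lacI, so transcription is repressed until IPTG is added and requires a host that supplies T7 RNA polymerase. The insert was cloned between NdeI and XhoI, in frame with the N-terminal 6xHis tag for affinity purification. The short "capTEV" hit most likely reflects this His-tag region. A TEV protease site is annotated immediately upstream of the insert, which would allow tag removal, although the catalogue entry does not mention it.

The vraS match spans only about 790 bp and is labelled a fragment, which suggests a partial rather than full-length protein, but the record does not define the boundaries. The PprA/PprB functional text attached to that feature appears to be an annotation mismatch and does not describe VraS. The small "SET1" hit before the terminator is probably backbone sequence. The associated study examines how VraS mutations linked to antibiotic resistance affect catalysis, stability and substrate interactions, consistent with use for purifying recombinant protein for biochemical assays.
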