Addgene plasmid #206338: pET15-VraS - S329L
Purpose: Bacterial Expression of S329L VraS
Depositing lab: May Abdelaziz. Depositing organization: University of Texas at Tyler. Publication: Staphylococcus aureus sensor histidine kinase VraS mutations linked to antibiotic resistance affect enzymatic catalysis, stability, and substrate interactions. Cagle-White B, Bhattarai S, Sunderhaus A, Scott E, Solis A, Marsh L, Catague KL, Sarkar A, Abdel Aziz MH. Arch Biochem Biophys. 2026 Feb;776:110715. doi: 10.1016/j.abb.2025.110715. Epub 2025 Dec 24. PubMed 41453699.
Backbone
  Vector backbone: pET15b
  Vector type: Bacterial Expression
Growth in bacteria
  Bacterial resistance: Ampicillin, 100 μg/mL
  Growth temperature: 37°C
  Growth strain: DH5alpha
  Copy number: High Copy
Gene/Insert
  Gene/Insert name: VraS
  Species: Staphylococcus aureus
  Mutation: S329L
  Tag / fusion protein: 6x His (N terminal on backbone)
  Cloning method: Restriction Enzyme; 5′ cloning site Nde I (unknown if destroyed); 3′ cloning site Xho I (unknown if destroyed)
  Sequencing primers: 5′ Unknown
Terms and licenses: Academic/Nonprofit Terms; Industry Terms: Not Available to Industry
How to cite: pET15-VraS - S329L was a gift from May Abdelaziz (Addgene plasmid # 206338 ; http://n2t.net/addgene:206338 ; RRID:Addgene_206338)
