>Addgene plasmid #206338 | pET15-VraS - S329L | depositor partial sequence | sequence record 402735 | insert
CCTTGGCGAAATTCCCTCTAGAATAATTTTGTTTAACTTTAAGAAGGAGATATACCATGGGCGAGCTCAG
CAGCCATCATCATCATCATCACAGCAGCGGCCATATGGAGGATCTGTACTTTCAGAGCTGCATGGAGGGT
GAAACCGTGGGCATCAACGACCAGAACATCGAGATTTACAGCGAAACCCTGGATCTGTATCACACCCTGG
TTCCGCTGAACCAGGAGCTGCACAAGCTGCGTCTGAAAACCCAAAACCTGACCAACGAAAACTACAACAT
CAACGACGTGAAGGTTAAGAAAATCATTGAGGATGAACGTCAACGTCTGGCGCGTGAGCTGCACGACAGC
GTGAGCCAGCAACTGTTCGCGGCGAGCATGATGCTGAGCGCGATTAAGGAGACCAAACTGGAACCGCCGC
TGGACCAGCAAATCCCGATTCTGGAGAAAATGGTTCAGGATAGCCAACTGGAAATGCGTGCGCTGCTGCT
GCACCTGCGTCCGCTGGGTCTGAAGGATAAAAGCCTGGGCGAGGGCATCAAGGACCTGGTGATTGATCTG
CAGAAGAAAGTTCCGATGAAAGTGGTTCACGAAATCCAAGACTTCAAGGTGCCGAAAGGCATTGAGGATC
ACCTGTTTCGTATCACCCAGGAAGCGATTAGCAACACCCTGCGTCACAGCAACGGTACCAAGGTGACCGT
TGAACTGTTCAACAAAGACGATTACCTGCTGCTGCGTATCCAGGACAACGGCAAGGGCTTTAACGTTGAT
GAGAAACTGGAACAAAGCTATGGTCTGAAGAACATGCGTGAGCGTGCGCTGGAAATCGGCGCGACCTTTC
ACATTGTGAGCCTGCCGGACTTAGGTACCCGTATTGAGGTTAAGGCGCCGCTGAACAAAGAAGATAGCTA
TGACGATTAACCCGGGTCGACTCGAGGATCCGGCTGCTAACAAAGCCCGAAAGGAAGCTGAGTTGGCTGC
TGCCACGCTGACCAATAACTAGCATAACCCCTTGGGGCCCCAAACGGGTCTGGAGGTTTTTGCGGAAGGG
GACTTTTCCGGATGGAGAAGGGANCCCCCCGGGNGGGGCCATAAGCGCG
